Addgene plasmid #140026: XLone-Puro NFIL3 P2A eGFP NLS
Purpose: Tunable and temporal expression control of NFIL3 and nuclear eGFP
Depositing lab: Xiaoping Bao. Depositing organization: Purdue University.
Backbone
  Vector backbone: Addgene #140027
  Backbone size w/o insert (bp): 5760
  Total vector size (bp): 7952
  Modifications to backbone: eGFP switched to NFIL3-P2A-eGFP NLS
  Vector type: Mammalian Expression, Synthetic Biology
  Selectable markers: Puromycin
Growth in bacteria
  Bacterial resistance: Ampicillin, 100 μg/mL
  Growth temperature: 37°C
  Growth strain: NEB Stable
  Copy number: High Copy
Gene/Insert
  Gene/Insert name: NFIL3 and enhanced Green Fluorescent Protein (alt name: E4BP4 and eGFP)
  Species: H. sapiens (human), Synthetic
  Insert size (bp): 2196
  Entrez Gene: NFIL3 (a.k.a. E4BP4, IL3BP1, NF-IL3A, NFIL3A)
  Promoter: TRE3G
  Tag / fusion protein: eGFP (C terminal on insert)
  Cloning method: Restriction Enzyme; 5′ cloning site KpnI (not destroyed); 3′ cloning site NheI or SpeI (not destroyed)
  Sequencing primers: 5′ M13 FWD; 3′ M13 RVS
Terms and licenses: Academic/Nonprofit Terms; Industry Terms: Not Available to Industry
How to cite: XLone-Puro NFIL3 P2A eGFP NLS was a gift from Xiaoping Bao (Addgene plasmid # 140026 ; http://n2t.net/addgene:140026 ; RRID:Addgene_140026)
