[The description below was written by a language model from this plasmid's Addgene catalogue record and pLannotate feature annotations shown in this document.]
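Description:
XLone-Puro NFIL3 P2A eGFP NLS is a 7,952 bp mammalian expression and synthetic-biology plasmid that places human NFIL3 (also called E4BP4) and a nuclear-localised eGFP under doxycycline-inducible control. It was made from the parental XLone-Puro eGFP vector by replacing the eGFP reporter with an NFIL3-P2A-eGFP-NLS cassette of about 2.2 kb, cloned by restriction enzymes. In bacteria it is maintained through a high-copy ColE1/pUC-type origin and an ampicillin resistance gene. Remnants of lac promoter/operator, lacZα, rop and bom sequences are also annotated, consistent with a standard cloning-vector backbone.

The plasmid is an all-in-one Tet-On design with two divergently oriented mammalian units. On one strand, an EF-1α core promoter drives a reverse tetracycline transactivator, annotated as an rtTA3 fragment with VP16-derived minimal activation repeats. It is followed by the puromycin N-acetyltransferase gene and an SV40 polyadenylation signal, so the transactivator and the puromycin marker for selecting mammalian cells appear to be expressed together; the element linking them is not annotated. On the opposite strand, a third-generation TRE3GS promoter drives the NFIL3 coding sequence and then EGFP, terminated by a second SV40 poly(A) signal. The P2A peptide and NLS named in the record fall in unannotated gaps. P2A causes ribosomal skipping, so NFIL3 and the reporter are produced as separate proteins from one transcript, and nuclear green fluorescence reports induction.

Doxycycline lets the transactivator bind the TRE promoter, so the dose and timing of the drug give tunable, temporal control of NFIL3 expression, the stated purpose of the construct. The record and feature table do not describe any transposon or other genomic integration elements.
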