Features (pLannotate 1.2.2; 19 found; start..end, strand, type, name):
     34..245     +  promoter       EF-1α core promoter: core promoter for human elongation factor EF-1α
    298..995     +  CDS            rtTA3 (fragment): reverse tetracycline transactivator 3 activates expression from Tet-responsive promoters in the presence of doxycycline
    925..1035    +  CDS            VP48: 3 tandem repeats of the minimal activation domain of herpes simplex virus VP16 (Cheng et al., 2013)
   1114..1713    +  CDS            PuroR: puromycin N-acetyltransferase; pac from Streptomyces alboniger; confers resistance to puromycin
   1734..1815    +  polyA_signal   SV40 poly(A) signal: SV40 polyadenylation signal
   2103..2119    -  protein_bind   lac operator: The lac repressor binds to the lac operator to inhibit transcription in E. coli. This inhibition can be relieved by adding lactose or isopropyl-β-D-thiogalactopyranoside (IPTG). lac repressor encoded by lacI
   2127..2157    -  promoter       lac promoter: promoter for the E. coli lac operon
   2172..2193    -  protein_bind   CAP binding site: CAP binding activates transcription in the presence of cAMP. E. coli catabolite activator protein
   2206..2298    -  CDS            lacI (fragment): lac repressor; lacI; The lac repressor binds to the lac operator to inhibit transcription in E. coli. This inhibition can be relieved by adding lactose or isopropyl-β-D-thiogalactopyranoside (IPTG).
   2481..3069    -  rep_origin     ori: high-copy-number ColE1/pMB1/pBR322/pUC origin of replication
   3240..4100    -  CDS            AmpR: β-lactamase; bla; confers resistance to ampicillin, carbenicillin, and related antibiotics
   4101..4205    -  promoter       AmpR promoter: bla
   4300..4335    +  CDS            rop (fragment): Rop protein, which maintains plasmids at low copy number; rop
   4437..4536    +  misc_feature   bom (fragment): basis of mobility region from pBR322
   4542..4699    -  CDS            lacZα (fragment): LacZα fragment of β-galactosidase; lacZ fragment
   5016..5150    +  polyA_signal   SV40 poly(A) signal: SV40 polyadenylation signal
   5390..6106    -  CDS            EGFP: EGFP is a basic (constitutively fluorescent) green fluorescent protein published in 1996, derived from Aequorea victoria. It is reported to be a rapidly-maturing weak dimer with moderate acid sensitivity.
   6179..7564    -  CDS            NFIL3: NFIL3_HUMAN - Also known as E4BP4, IL3BP1. Experimental evidence at protein level: Swiss-Prot protein existence level 1. Acts as a transcriptional regulator that recognizes and binds to the sequence 5'-[GA]TTA[CT]GTAA[CT]-3', a sequence present in many cellular and viral promoters. Represses transcription from promoters with activating transcription factor (ATF) sites. Represses promoter activity in osteoblasts (By similarity). Represses transcriptional activity of PER1 (By similarity). Represses transcriptional activity of PER2 via the B-site on the promoter (By similarity). Activates transcr
   7577..7944    -  promoter       TRE3GS promoter: 3rd-generation Tet-responsive promoter that can be activated by binding of Tet-On® 3G, modified to eliminate binding sites for endogenous mammalian transcription factors
>Addgene plasmid #140026 | XLone-Puro NFIL3 P2A eGFP NLS | addgene full sequence | sequence record 275838 | Addgene NGS Result
AATTCCACTCGAGTGGCTCCGGTGCCCGTCAGTGGGCAGAGCGCACATCGCCCACAGTCCCCGAGAAGTT
GGGGGGAGGGGTCGGCAATTGAACCGGTGCCTAGAGAAGGTGGCGCGGGGTAAACTGGGAAAGTGATGTC
GTGTACTGGCTCCGCCTTTTTCCCGAGGGTGGGGGAGAACCGTATATAAGTGCAGTAGTCGCCGTGAACG
TTCTTTTTCGCAACGGGTTTGCCGCCAGAACACAGGTGTCGTGACGCGGGATCCGCCACCATGGATTACA
AAGACGATGACGATAAGATGTCTAGACTGGACAAGAGCAAAGTCATAAACTCTGCTCTGGAATTACTCAA
TGGAGTCGGTATCGAAGGCCTGACGACAAGGAAACTCGCTCAAAAGCTGGGAGTTGAGCAGCCTACCCTG
TACTGGCACGTGAAGAACAAGCGGGCCCTGCTCGATGCCCTGCCAATCGAGATGCTGGACAGGCATCATA
CCCACTCCTGCCCCCTGGAAGGCGAGTCATGGCAAGACTTTCTGCGGAACAACGCCAAGTCATACCGCTG
TGCTCTCCTCTCACATCGCGACGGGGCTAAAGTGCATCTCGGCACCCGCCCAACAGAGAAACAGTACGAA
ACCCTGGAAAATCAGCTCGCGTTCCTGTGTCAGCAAGGCTTCTCCCTGGAGAACGCACTGTACGCTCTGT
CCGCCGTGGGCCACTTTACACTGGGCTGCGTATTGGAGGAACAGGAGCATCAAGTAGCAAAAGAGGAAAG
AGAGACACCTACCACCGATTCTATGCCCCCACTTCTGAAACAAGCAATTGAGCTGTTCGACCGGCAGGGA
GCCGAACCTGCCTTCCTTTTCGGCCTGGAACTAATCATATGTGGCCTGGAGAAACAGCTAAAGTGCGAAA
GCGGCGGGCCGACCGACGCCCTTGACGATTTTGACTTAGACATGCTCCCAGCCGATGCCCTTGACGACTT
TGACCTTGATATGCTGCCTGCTGACGCTCTTGACGATTTTGACCTTGACATGCTCCCCGGGGGCAGCGGA
GAGGGCAGAGGAAGTCTTCTAACATGCGGTGACGTGGAGGAGAATCCCGGCCCTAGGCTCGAGATGACCG
AGTACAAGCCCACGGTGCGCCTCGCCACCCGCGACGACGTCCCCAGGGCCGTACGCACCCTCGCCGCCGC
GTTCGCCGACTACCCCGCCACGCGCCACACCGTCGATCCGGACCGCCACATCGAGCGGGTCACCGAGCTG
CAAGAACTCTTCCTCACGCGCGTCGGGCTCGACATCGGCAAGGTGTGGGTCGCGGACGACGGCGCCGCGG
TGGCGGTCTGGACCACGCCGGAGAGCGTCGAAGCGGGGGCGGTGTTCGCCGAGATCGGCCCGCGCATGGC
CGAGTTGAGCGGTTCCCGGCTGGCCGCGCAGCAACAGATGGAAGGCCTCCTGGCGCCGCACCGGCCCAAG
GAGCCCGCGTGGTTCCTGGCCACCGTCGGCGTCTCGCCCGACCACCAGGGCAAGGGTCTGGGCAGCGCCG
TCGTGCTCCCCGGAGTGGAGGCGGCCGAGCGCGCCGGGGTGCCCGCCTTCCTGGAGACCTCCGCGCCCCG
CAACCTCCCCTTCTACGAGCGGCTCGGCTTCACCGTCACCGCCGACGTCGAGGTGCCCGAAGGACCGCGC
ACCTGGTGCATGACCCGCAAGCCCGGTGCCTGATCTAGAGGGCCCGTTTAGTTAACTTGTTTATTGCAGC
TTATAATGGTTACAAATAAAGCAATAGCATCACAAATTTCACAAATAAAGCATTTTTTTCACTGCTAAAA
GTTTTGTTACTTTATAGAAGAAATTTTGAGTTTTTGTTTTTTTTTAATAAATAAATAAACATAAATAAAT
TGTTTGTTGAATTTATTATTAGTATGTAAGTGTAAATATAATAAAACTTAATATCTATTCAAATTAATAA
ATAAACCTCGATATACAGACCGATAAAACACATGCGTCAATTTTACGCATGATTATCTTTAACGTACGTC
ACAATATGATTATCTTTCTAGGGTTAAGTCGACCTTGGCGTAATCATGGTCATAGCTGTTTCCTGTGTGA
AATTGTTATCCGCTCACAATTCCACACAACATACGAGCCGGAAGCATAAAGTGTAAAGCCTGGGGTGCCT
AATGAGTGAGCTAACTCACATTAATTGCGTTGCGCTCACTGCCCGCTTTCCAGTCGGGAAACCTGTCGTG
CCAGCTGCATTAATGAATCGGCCAACGCGCGGGGAGAGGCGGTTTGCGTATTGGGCGCTCTTCCGCTTCC
TCGCTCACTGACTCGCTGCGCTCGGTCGTTCGGCTGCGGCGAGCGGTATCAGCTCACTCAAAGGCGGTAA
TACGGTTATCCACAGAATCAGGGGATAACGCAGGAAAGAACATGTGAGCAAAAGGCCAGCAAAAGGCCAG
GAACCGTAAAAAGGCCGCGTTGCTGGCGTTTTTCCATAGGCTCCGCCCCCCTGACGAGCATCACAAAAAT
CGACGCTCAAGTCAGAGGTGGCGAAACCCGACAGGACTATAAAGATACCAGGCGTTTCCCCCTGGAAGCT
CCCTCGTGCGCTCTCCTGTTCCGACCCTGCCGCTTACCGGATACCTGTCCGCCTTTCTCCCTTCGGGAAG
CGTGGCGCTTTCTCATAGCTCACGCTGTAGGTATCTCAGTTCGGTGTAGGTCGTTCGCTCCAAGCTGGGC
TGTGTGCACGAACCCCCCGTTCAGCCCGACCGCTGCGCCTTATCCGGTAACTATCGTCTTGAGTCCAACC
CGGTAAGACACGACTTATCGCCACTGGCAGCAGCCACTGGTAACAGGATTAGCAGAGCGAGGTATGTAGG
CGGTGCTACAGAGTTCTTGAAGTGGTGGCCTAACTACGGCTACACTAGAAGAACAGTATTTGGTATCTGC
GCTCTGCTGAAGCCAGTTACCTTCGGAAAAAGAGTTGGTAGCTCTTGATCCGGCAAACAAACCACCGCTG
GTAGCGGTGGTTTTTTTGTTTGCAAGCAGCAGATTACGCGCAGAAAAAAAGGATCTCAAGAAGATCCTTT
GATCTTTTCTACGGGGTCTGACGCTCAGTGGAACGAAAACTCACGTTAAGGGATTTTGGTCATGAGATTA
TCAAAAAGGATCTTCACCTAGATCCTTTTAAATTAAAAATGAAGTTTTAAATCAATCTAAAGTATATATG
AGTAAACTTGGTCTGACAGTTACCAATGCTTAATCAGTGAGGCACCTATCTCAGCGATCTGTCTATTTCG
TTCATCCATAGTTGCCTGACTCCCCGTCGTGTAGATAACTACGATACGGGAGGGCTTACCATCTGGCCCC
AGTGCTGCAATGATACCGCGAGACCCACGCTCACCGGCTCCAGATTTATCAGCAATAAACCAGCCAGCCG
GAAGGGCCGAGCGCAGAAGTGGTCCTGCAACTTTATCCGCCTCCATCCAGTCTATTAATTGTTGCCGGGA
AGCTAGAGTAAGTAGTTCGCCAGTTAATAGTTTGCGCAACGTTGTTGCCATTGCTACAGGCATCGTGGTG
TCACGCTCGTCGTTTGGTATGGCTTCATTCAGCTCCGGTTCCCAACGATCAAGGCGAGTTACATGATCCC
CCATGTTGTGCAAAAAAGCGGTTAGCTCCTTCGGTCCTCCGATCGTTGTCAGAAGTAAGTTGGCCGCAGT
GTTATCACTCATGGTTATGGCAGCACTGCATAATTCTCTTACTGTCATGCCATCCGTAAGATGCTTTTCT
GTGACTGGTGAGTACTCAACCAAGTCATTCTGAGAATAGTGTATGCGGCGACCGAGTTGCTCTTGCCCGG
CGTCAATACGGGATAATACCGCGCCACATAGCAGAACTTTAAAAGTGCTCATCATTGGAAAACGTTCTTC
GGGGCGAAAACTCTCAAGGATCTTACCGCTGTTGAGATCCAGTTCGATGTAACCCACTCGTGCACCCAAC
TGATCTTCAGCATCTTTTACTTTCACCAGCGTTTCTGGGTGAGCAAAAACAGGAAGGCAAAATGCCGCAA
AAAAGGGAATAAGGGCGACACGGAAATGTTGAATACTCATACTCTTCCTTTTTCAATATTATTGAAGCAT
TTATCAGGGTTATTGTCTCATGAGCGGATACATATTTGAATGTATTTAGAAAAATAAACAAATAGGGGTT
CCGCGCACATTTCCCCGAAAAGTGCCACCTGACGTCTAAGAAACCATTATTATCATGACATTAACCTATA
AAAATAGGCGTATCACGAGGCCCTTTCGTCTCGCGCGTTTCGGTGATGACGGTGAAAACCTCTGACACAT
GCAGCTCCCGGAGACGGTCACAGCTTGTCTGTAAGCGGATGCCGGGAGCAGACAAGCCCGTCAGGGCGCG
TCAGCGGGTGTTGGCGGGTGTCGGGGCTGGCTTAACTATGCGGCATCAGAGCAGATTGTACTGAGAGTGC
ACCATATGCGGTGTGAAATACCGCACAGATGCGTAAGGAGAAAATACCGCATCAGGCGCCATTCGCCATT
CAGGCTGCGCAACTGTTGGGAAGGGCGATCGGTGCGGGCCTCTTCGCTATTACGCCAGCTGGCGAAAGGG
GGATGTGCTGCAAGGCGATTAAGTTGGGTAACGCCAGGGTTTTCCCAGTCACGACGTTGTAAAACGACGG
CCAGTGAATTCTTAACCCTAGAAAGATAGTCTGCGTAAAATTGACGCATGCATTCTTGAAATATTGCTCT
CTCTTTCTAAATAGCGCGAATCCGTCGCTGTGCATTTAGGACATCTCAGTCGCCGCTTGGAGCTCCCGTG
AGGCGTGCTTGTCAATGCGGTAAGTGTCACTGATTTTGAACTATAACGACCGCGTGAGTCAAAATGACGC
ATGATTATCTTTTACGTGACTTTTAAGATTTAACTCATACGATAATTATATTGTTATTTCATGTTCTACT
TACGTGATAACTTATTATATATATATTTTCTTGTTATAGATATCAAACTTGTTTATTGCAGCTTATAATG
GTTACAAATAAGGCAATAGCATCACAAATTTCACAAATAAGGCATTTTTTTCACTGCATTCTAGTTTTGG
TTTGTCCAAACTCATCAATGTATCTTATCATGTCTGGATCTCAAATCCCTCGGAAGCTGCGCCTGTCTTA
GGTTGGAGTGATACATTTTTATCACTTTTACCCGTCTTTGGATTAGGCAGTAGCTCTGACGGCCCTCCTG
TCTTAGGTTAGTGAAAAATGTCACTCTCTTACCCGTCATTGGCTGTCCAGCTTAGCTCGCAGGGGAGGTG
GTCTACTAGTGGGTTATTGAATATGATCGGAATTCTTACTTGTACTTATACCTTACGCTTCTTCTTTGGC
TTGTACAGCTCGTCCATGCCGAGAGTGATCCCGGCGGCGGTCACGAACTCCAGCAGGACCATGTGATCGC
GCTTCTCGTTGGGGTCTTTGCTCAGGGCGGACTGGGTGCTCAGGTAGTGGTTGTCGGGCAGCAGCACGGG
GCCGTCGCCGATGGGGGTGTTCTGCTGGTAGTGGTCGGCGAGCTGCACGCTGCCGTCCTCGATGTTGTGG
CGGATCTTGAAGTTCACCTTGATGCCGTTCTTCTGCTTGTCGGCCATGATATAGACGTTGTGGCTGTTGT
AGTTGTACTCCAGCTTGTGCCCCAGGATGTTGCCGTCCTCCTTGAAGTCGATGCCCTTCAGCTCGATGCG
GTTCACCAGGGTGTCGCCCTCGAACTTCACCTCGGCGCGGGTCTTGTAGTTGCCGTCGTCCTTGAAGAAG
ATGGTGCGCTCCTGGACGTAGCCTTCGGGCATGGCGGACTTGAAGAAGTCGTGCTGCTTCATGTGGTCGG
GGTAGCGGCTGAAGCACTGCACGCCGTAGGTCAGGGTGGTCACGAGGGTGGGCCAGGGCACGGGCAGCTT
GCCGGTGGTGCAGATGAACTTCAGGGTCAGCTTGCCGTAGGTGGCATCGCCCTCGCCCTCGCCGGACACG
CTGAACTTGTGGCCGTTTACGTCGCCGTCCAGCTCGACCAGGATGGGCACCACCCCGGTGAACAGCTCCT
CGCCCTTGCTCACCATTGGCCCGGGATTCTCTTCGACATCCCCTGCTTGTTTCAACAGGGAGAAGTTAGT
GGCGCCGCTGCCGCTAGCCCCAGAGTCTGAAGCAGAGATTGGTTGTGTGGCTATAAGTCTCTTGAGTGAG
ACAACCTCTGCAGATAAGTTTGCTATCCCCTGCTTCAAATACAAGTTCTCTGGGTCAGAAACTTTGTAGC
CACTGTCTTTCATTTCAACAACTCCAGTTTTGAAACTATTCTGAGTTTTGCCACTCAGTTCTTTTTGATG
CCAGTGCTCCGATTTGAGAGACCAATCTTGAATGTTAGTCACTTGCACTGAGAAAGGAGTAAGAGAAGAA
TGTACCATACTTGGGGCACTATGCTTTTCGAGTTCGAAATGTCTTTTAGATGTCATGTCAATAGGTGAGG
AAAGTTTTTGCGTGGCCTCAAATTCATTATCAAAGGCTTCTACTTTGATCTGCATGGCTTTGGCTTTGAT
CCGGAGCTTGTGTGGCAAGGCAGAGGAATTCACTTCTGGAACTTTAACCACAGTTGCATGCACATGCTTG
AGTTCAACTGGAGAATGGATGGGGCCCTTGGGGACCTGTTGCTCGTCTTCTCCATCAGATGACTTTCCTA
CCACACCATCATCAGTTTCCGACGTTCTCGGGGAGTTGCTGGAGGATCGGTTGACTTGCAGTAGTGGGGG
AGAGTGTGAGTACCCAGAGAAAGAATTCCCCATATAGTTTTGATAGATGGACGCTGTGTAAGAGCCTCGG
TCATCTCTTGGCTCCCTTGTGTAGCTCTCTAATTCCATCGGCTCTTGCTTGATAATCTGGAACTTGTTTT
CAGGACTTCTGCAGCTTCCCTGCACAGAGCTCTCCTGCGTGTGTTCTACTGAGGACACTTCTGAAACATC
GGACAGCGAGCTTTGTGGAGAGTGTTTAATGACAGAAATACAACTACTTGACACCATCGAGGGTTCGTGC
TCGTCCACAAATGAACTCACATTGGATTTGGAAGTCTGGTAATCTTGAAAGTACACAGCTGTAGAATTAC
TGAGTTTCTGAATCTCTTGAGCATATGCTGTGGAGCTAATTAAACCAAACTTTAATTTTAGTGAAAGCAG
CTCAGCTTTTAAAGTGGCGTTTTCTTCTCCCAGTGCAATTAGTTTGTTCTCTAAAACCAGGTCATTCAGT
CGACGCTTCTCACGAGATCTTTTGGCAGCTTCATTATTTTTCCGCCTTTTTTCCCAATACATAGCATCTT
TCTTTTCATCAGGAATGAATTCCCGTTTCCTCCGACATGCAGAAGATTTGTTCTTCCCCACACTTCCTTC
ACTGAGAAGCAGCTCCTCACCTGTTGTGGAGTCTTCTGACACTTCCGTTAAAGCAGAATTAAGGACCATC
ATCTTGTCCACATTGCTACTGGCATCAAGAGACGCCTGCTCCTTTTTGACGGTCTGCATTTTTCTCAGCT
GCATGGTGGCGGTACCTTTACGAGGGTAGGAAGTGGTACGGAAAGTTGGTATAAGACAAAAGTGTTGTGG
AATTGAAGTTTACTCAAAAAATCAGCACTCTTTTATAGGCGCCCTGGTTTACATAAGCAAAGCTTATACG
TTCTCTATCACTGATAGGGAGTAAACTGGATATACGTTCTCTATCACTGATAGGGAGTAAACTGTAGATA
CGTTCTCTATCACTGATAGGGAGTAAACTGGTCATACGTTCTCTATCACTGATAGGGAGTAAACTCCTTA
TACGTTCTCTATCACTGATAGGGAGTAAAGTCTGCATACGTTCTCTATCACTGATAGGGAGTAAACTCTT
CATACGTTCTCTATCACTGATAGGGAGTAAACTCGAGGTGAT
